>Addgene plasmid #210943 | pFBOH-MHL_CDC20:161-477 | addgene full sequence | sequence record 426071 | Addgene NGS Result
TGTTTGTAATTGACTGAATATCAACGCTTATTTGCAGCCTGAATGGCGAATGGG
[124 nt withheld, positions 55-178]
C
[91 nt withheld, positions 180-270]
A
[49 nt withheld, positions 272-320]
CCTTTGACGTTGGAGTCCACGTTCTT
[37 nt withheld, positions 347-383]
ACCCTATCTCGGTCTATTCTTTTGATTTATAAGGGATTTTGCCGATTTCGGCCTATTGGTTAAAAAATGA
GCTGATTTAACAAAAATTTAACGCGAATTTTAACAAAATATTAACGCTTACAATTTAGGTGGCACTTTTC
GGGGAAATGTGCGCGGAACCCCTATTTGTTTATTTTTCTAAATACATTCAAATATGTATCCGCTCATGAG
ACAATAACCCTGATAAATGCTTCAATAATATTGAAAAAGGAAGAGTATGAGTATTCAACATTTCCGTGTC
GCCCTTATTCCCTTTTTTGCGGCATTTTGCCTTCCTGTTTTTGCTCACCCAGAAACGCTGGTGAAAGTAA
AAGATGCTGAAGATCAGTTGGGTGCACGAGTGGGTTACATCGAACTGGATCTCAACAGCGGTAAGATCCT
TGAGAGTTTTCGCCCCGAAGAACGTTTTCCAATGATGAGCACTTTTAAAGTTCTGCTATGTGGCGCGGTA
TTATCCCGTATTGACGCCGGGCAAGAGCAACTCGGTCGCCGCATACACTATTCTCAGAATGACTTGGTTG
AGTACTCACCAGTCACAGAAAAGCATCTTACGGATGGCATGACAGTAAGAGAATTATGCAGTGCTGCCAT
AACCATGAGTGATAACACTGCGGCCAACTTACTTCTGACAACGATCGGAGGACCGAAGGAGCTAACCGCT
TTTTTGCACAACATGGGGGATCATGTAACTCGCCTTGATCGTTGGGAACCGGAGCTGAATGAAGCCATAC
CAAACGACGAGCGTGACACCACGATGCCTGTAGCAATGGCAACAACGTTGCGCAAACTATTAACTGGCGA
ACTACTTACTCTAGCTTCCCGGCAACAATTAATAGACTGGATGGAGGCGGATAAAGTTGCAGGACCACTT
CTGCGCTCGGCCCTTCCGGCTGGCTGGTTTATTGCTGATAAATCTGGAGCCGGTGAGCGTGGGTCTCGCG
GTATCATTGCAGCACTGGGGCCAGATGGTAAGCCCTCCCGTATCGTAGTTATCTACACGACGGGGAGTCA
GGCAACTATGGATGAACGAAATAGACAGATCGCTGAGATAGGTGCCTCACTGATTAAGCATTGGTAACTG
TCAGACCAAGTTTACTCATATATACTTTAGATTGATTTAAAACTTCATTTTTAATTTAAAAGGATCTAGG
TGAAGATCCTTTTTGATAATCTCATGACCAAAATCCCTTAACGTGAGTTTTCGTTCCACTGAGCGTCAGA
CCCCGTAGAAAAGATCAAAGGATCTTCTTGAGATCCTTTTTTTCTGCGCGTAATCTGCTGCTTGCAAACA
AAAAAACCACCGCTACCAGCGGTGGTTTGTTTGCCGGATCAAGAGCTACCAACTCTTTTTCCGAAGGTAA
CTGGCTTCAGCAGAGCGCAGATACCAAATACTGTTCTTCTAGTGTAGCCGTAGTTAGGCCACCACTTCAA
GAACTCTGTAGCACCGCCTACATACCTCGCTCTGCTAATCCTGTTACCAGTGGCTGCTGCCAGTGGCGAT
AAGTCGTGTCTTACCGGGTTGGACTCAAGACGATAGTTACCGGATAAGGCGCAGCGGTCGGGCTGAACGG
GGGGTTCGTGCACACAGCCCAGCTTGGAGCGAACGACCTACACCGAACTGAGATACCTACAGCGTGAGCT
ATGAGAAAGCGCCACGCTTCCCGAAGGGAGAAAGGCGGACAGGTATCCGGTAAGCGGCAGGGTCGGAACA
GGAGAGCGCACGAGGGAGCTTCCAGGGGGAAACGCCTGGTATCTTTATAGTCCTGTCGGGTTTCGCCACC
TCTGACTTGAGCGTCGATTTTTGTGATGCTCGTCAGGGGGGCGGAGCCTATGGAAAAACGCCAGCAACGC
GGCCTTTTTACGGTTCCTGGCCTTTTGCTGGCCTTTTGCTCACATGTTCTTTCCTGCGTTATCCCCTGAT
TCTGTGGATAACCGTATTACCGCCTTTGAGTGAGCTGATACCGCTCGCCGCAGCCGAACGACCGAGCGCA
GCGAGTCAGTGAGCGAGGAAGCGGAAGAGCGCCTGATGCGGTATTTTCTCCTTACGCATCTGTGCGGTAT
TTCACACCGCATAGACCAGCCGCGTAACCTGGCAAAATCGGTTACGGTTGAGTAATAAATGGATGCCCTG
CGTAAGCGGGTGTGGGCGGACAATAAAGTCTTAAACTGAACAAAATAGATCTAAACTATGACAATAAAGT
CTTAAACTAGACAGAATAGTTGTAAACTGAAATCAGTCCAGTTATGCTGTGAAAAAGCATACTGGACTTT
TGTTATGGCTAAAGCAAACTCTTCATTTTCTGAAGTGCAAATTGCCCGTCGTATTAAAGAGGGGCGTGGC
CAAGGGCATGGTAAAGACTATATTCGCGGCGTTGTGACAATTTACCGAACAACTCCGCGGCCGGGAAGCC
GATCTCGGCTTGAACGAATTGTTAGGTGGCGGTACTTGGGTCGATATCAAAGTGCATCACTTCTTCCCGT
ATGCCCAACTTTGTATAGAGAGCCACTGCGGGATCGTCACCGTAATCTGCTTGCACGTAGATCACATAAG
CACCAAGCGCGTTGGCCTCATGCTTGAGCAGATTGATGAGCGCGGTGGCAATGCCCTGCCTCCGGTGCTC
GCCGGAGACTGCGAGATCATAGATATAGATCTCACTACGCGGCTGCTCAAACTTGGGCAGAACGTAAGCC
GCGAGAGCGCCAACAACCGCTTCTTGGTCGAAGGCAGCAAGCGCGATGAATGTCTTACTACGGAGCAAGT
TCCCGAGGTAATCGGAGTCCGGCTGATGTTGGGAGTAGGTGGCTACGTCTCCGAACTCACGACCGAAAAG
ATCAAGAGCAGCCCGCATGGATTTGACTTGGTCAGGGCCGAGCCTACATGTGCGAATGATGCCCATACTT
GAGCCACCTAACTTTGTTTTAGGGCGACTGCCCTGCTGCGTAACATCGTTGCTGCTCCATAACATCAAAC
ATCGACCCACGGCGTAACGCGCTTGCTGCTTGGATGCCCGAGGCATAGACTGTACAAAAAAACAGTCATA
ACAAGCCATGAAAACCGCCACTGCGCCGTTACCACCGCTGCGTTCGGTCAAGGTTCTGGACCAGTTGCGT
GAGCGCATACGCTACTTGCATTACAGTTTACGAACCGAACAGGCTTATGTCAACTGGGTTCGTGCCTTCA
TCCGTTTCCACGGTGTGCGTCACCCGGCAACCTTGGGCAGCAGCGAAGTCGAGGCATTTCTGTCCTGGCT
GGCGAACGAGCGCAAGGTTTCGGTCTCCACGCATCGTCAGGCATTGGCGGCCTTGCTGTTCTTCTACGGC
AAGGTGCTGTGCACGGATCTGCCCTGGCTTCAGGAGATCGGAAGACCTCGGCCGTCGCGGCGCTTGCCGG
TGGTGCTGACCCCGGATGAAGTGGTTCGCATCCTCGGTTTTCTGGAAGGCGAGCATCGTTTGTTCGCCCA
GGACTCTAGCTATAGTTCTAGTGGTTGGCTACGTATACTCCGGAATATTAATAGATCATGGAGATAATTA
AAATGATAACCATCTCGCAAATAAATAAGTATTTTACTGTTTTCGTAACAGTTTTGTAATAAAAAAACCT
ATAAATATTCCGGATTATTCATACCGTCCCACCATCGGGCGCGGATCTCGGTCCGAAAACCATGCATCAT
CATCATCATCACAGCAGCGGCAGAGAAAACTTGTATTTCCAGGGCAGCCGGAAGACCTGCCGTTACATTC
CTTCCCTGCCAGACCGTATCCTGGATGCGCCTGAAATCCGAAATGACTATTACCTGAACCTTGTGGATTG
GAGTTCTGGGAATGTACTGGCCGTGGCACTGGACAACAGTGTGTACCTGTGGAGTGCAAGCTCTGGTGAC
ATCCTGCAGCTTTTGCAAATGGAGCAGCCTGGGGAATATATATCCTCTGTGGCCTGGATCAAAGAGGGCA
ACTACTTGGCTGTGGGCACCAGCAGTGCTGAGGTGCAGCTATGGGATGTGCAGCAGCAGAAACGGCTTCG
AAATATGACCAGTCACTCTGCCCGAGTGGGCTCCCTAAGCTGGAACAGCTATATCCTGTCCAGTGGTTCA
CGTTCTGGCCACATCCACCACCATGATGTTCGGGTAGCAGAACACCATGTGGCCACACTGAGTGGCCACA
GCCAGGAAGTGTGTGGGCTGCGCTGGGCCCCAGATGGACGACATTTGGCCAGTGGTGGTAATGATAACTT
GGTCAATGTGTGGCCTAGTGCTCCTGGAGAGGGTGGCTGGGTTCCTCTGCAGACATTCACCCAGCATCAA
GGGGCTGTCAAGGCCGTAGCATGGTGTCCCTGGCAGTCCAATGTCCTGGCAACAGGAGGGGGCACCAGTG
ATCGACACATTCGCATCTGGAATGTGTGCTCTGGGGCCTGTCTGAGTGCCGTGGATGCCCATTCCCAGGT
GTGCTCCATCCTCTGGTCTCCCCATTACAAGGAGCTCATCTCAGGCCATGGCTTTGCACAGAACCAGCTA
GTTATTTGGAAGTACCCAACCATGGCCAAGGTGGCTGAACTCAAAGGTCACACATCCCGGGTCCTGAGTC
TGACCATGAGCCCAGATGGGGCCACAGTGGCATCCGCAGCAGCAGATGAGACCCTGAGGCTATGGCGCTG
TTTTGAGTTGGACCCTTGATGACGAAGCTTGTCGAGAAGTACTAGAGGATCATAATCAGCCATACCACAT
TTGTAGAGGTTTTACTTGCTTTAAAAAACCTCCCACACCTCCCCCTGAACCTGAAACATAAAATGAATGC
AATTGTTGTTGTTAACTTGTTTATTGCAGCTTATAATGGTTACAAATAAAGCAATAGCATCACAAATTTC
ACAAATAAAGCATTTTTTTCACTGCATTCTAGTTGTGGTTTGTCCAAACTCATCAATGTATCTTATCATG
TCTGGATCTGATCACTGATATCGCCTAGGAGATCCGAACCAGATAAGTGAAATCTAGTTCCAAACTATTT
TGTCATTTTTAATTTTCGTATTAGCTTACGACGCTACACCCAGTTCCCATCTATTTTGTCACTCTTCCCT
AAATAATCCTTAAAAACTCCATTTCCACCCCTCCCAGTTCCCAACTATTTTGTCCGCCCACAGCGGGGCA
TTTTTCTTCCTGTTATGTTTTTAATCAAACATCCTGCCAACTCCATGTGACAAACCGTCATCTTCGGCTA
CTTTTTCTCTGTCACAGAATGAAAATTTTTCTGTCATCTCTTCGTTATTAA
Features (pLannotate 1.2.2; 16 found; start..end, strand, type, name):
     34..50      +  CDS            lacZα (fragment): LacZα fragment of β-galactosidase; lacZ fragment
     55..509     +  rep_origin     f1 ori (sequence partly withheld): f1 bacteriophage origin of replication; arrow indicates direction of (+) strand synthesis
    535..639     +  promoter       AmpR promoter: bla
    640..1500    +  CDS            AmpR: β-lactamase; bla; confers resistance to ampicillin, carbenicillin, and related antibiotics
   1671..2259    +  rep_origin     ori: high-copy-number ColE1/pMB1/pBR322/pUC origin of replication
   2445..2496    -  misc_feature   bom (fragment): basis of mobility region from pBR322
   2564..2788    -  mobile_element Tn7R: mini-Tn7 element (right end of the Tn7 transposon) Tn7
   2855..3388    -  CDS            GmR: gentamycin acetyltransferase; aacC1; confers resistance to gentamycin
   3558..3586    -  promoter       Pc promoter: intI1 (promoter lies within the coding sequence); class 1 integron promoter
   3564..3911    -  CDS            YPR2_ECOLX (fragment): Protein predicted: Swiss-Prot protein existence level 4. From Escherichia coli.
   3938..4029    +  promoter       polyhedrin promoter: polh from Autographa californica; promoter for the baculovirus polyhedrin gene
   4086..4104    +  CDS            capTEV™ (fragment): composite tag for in vivo biotinylation, TEV protease cleavage, and 6xHis tagging
   4124..5089    +  CDS            CDC20 (fragment): CDC20_HUMAN - Experimental evidence at protein level: Swiss-Prot protein existence level 1. Required for full ubiquitin ligase activity of the anaphase promoting complex/cyclosome (APC/C) and may confer substrate specificity upon the complex. Is regulated by MAD2L1: in metaphase the MAD2L1-CDC20-APC/C ternary complex is inactive and in anaphase the CDC20-APC/C binary complex is active in degrading substrates. The CDC20-APC/C complex positively regulates the formation of synaptic vesicle clustering at active zone to the presynaptic membrane in postmitotic neurons. CDC20-APC/C-induced degradatio
   5121..5204    +  CDS            large T antigen (fragment): large T antigen from SV40 (simian virus 40)
   5227..5361    +  polyA_signal   SV40 poly(A) signal: SV40 polyadenylation signal
   5390..5555    -  mobile_element Tn7L: mini-Tn7 element (left end of the Tn7 transposon) Tn7
