[The description below was written by a language model from this plasmid's Addgene catalogue record and pLannotate feature annotations shown in this document.]
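Description:
pFBOH-MHL_CDC20:161-477 is a baculovirus transfer (donor) plasmid for insect-cell expression of a fragment of human CDC20, built on pFBOH-MHL, a modified pFastBac1 backbone. In E. coli it is maintained at high copy from a ColE1/pUC-type origin and selected with ampicillin through the bla gene; an f1 origin is also present. The sequenced plasmid is about 5.7 kb.

The expression cassette lies between the Tn7R and Tn7L ends of a mini-Tn7 element, together with a gentamicin acetyltransferase gene driven by the Pc integron promoter. In pFastBac-type systems this arrangement allows site-specific transposition of the cassette into a baculovirus shuttle genome (bacmid) in a suitable E. coli host, with gentamicin marking the transposed segment; the recombinant bacmid is then used to generate virus for infecting insect cells. Within the element, the Autographa californica polyhedrin promoter, a strong very-late viral promoter, drives an open reading frame that begins with an N-terminal 6xHis tag followed by a TEV protease cleavage site, allowing affinity purification and subsequent tag removal. This is fused to wild-type CDC20 residues S161 to P477 (a 951 bp insert derived from a Mammalian Gene Collection clone), and the transcript is terminated by the SV40 polyadenylation signal. The insert was introduced by ligation-independent cloning at BseRI sites that were destroyed in the process.

CDC20 is an activator of the anaphase-promoting complex/cyclosome. The associated publication evaluates the ligandability of WD40 repeat-containing proteins, so the construct is evidently intended for producing recombinant protein for that kind of ligand-binding work.
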