Addgene plasmid #210943: pFBOH-MHL_CDC20:161-477
Purpose: Insect expression of human CDC20 fragment S161 to P477. N-terminal 6X His tag with TEV cleavage.
Depositing lab: Cheryl Arrowsmith. Depositing organization: University of Toronto. Publication: A Target Class Ligandability Evaluation of WD40 Repeat-Containing Proteins. Ackloo S, Li F, Szewczyk M, Seitova A, Loppnau P, Zeng H, Xu J, Ahmad S, Arnautova YA, Baghaie AJ, Beldar S, Bolotokova A, Centrella PA, Chau I, Clark MA, Cuozzo JW, Dehghani-Tafti S, Disch JS, Dong A, Dumas A, Feng JA, Ghiabi P, Gibson E, Gilmer J, Goldman B, Green SR, Guie MA, Guilinger JP, Harms N, Herasymenko O, Houliston S, Hutchinson A, Kearnes S, Keefe AD, Kimani SW, Kramer T, Kutera M, Kwak HA, Lento C, Li Y, Liu J, Loup J, Machado RAC, Mulhern CJ, Perveen S, Righetto GL, Riley P, Shrestha S, Sigel EA, Silva M, Sintchak MD, Slakman BL, Taylor RD, Thompson J, Torng W, Underkoffler C, von Rechenberg M, Walsh RT, Watson I, Wilson DJ, Wolf E, Yadav M, Yazdi AK, Zhang J, Zhang Y, Santhakumar V, Edwards AM, Barsyte-Lovejoy D, Schapira M, Brown PJ, Halabelian L, Arrowsmith CH. J Med Chem. 2025 Jan 23;68(2):1092-1112. doi: 10.1021/acs.jmedchem.4c02010. Epub 2024 Nov 4. PubMed 39495097.
Backbone
  Vector backbone: pFBOH-MHL
  Backbone manufacturer: pFASTBac1 Modified
  Vector type: Insect Expression
  Selectable markers: Gentamicin
Growth in bacteria
  Bacterial resistance: Ampicillin, 100 μg/mL
  Growth temperature: 37°C
  Growth strain: DH5alpha
  Copy number: High Copy
Gene/Insert
  Gene/Insert name: CDC20:S161-P477
  Species: H. sapiens (human)
  Insert size (bp): 951
  Mutation: wild type
  Entrez Gene: CDC20 (a.k.a. CDC20A, OOMD14, OZEMA14, bA276H19.3, p55CDC)
  Promoter: Polyhedrin
  Tag / fusion protein: MHHHHHHSSGRENLYFQG (N terminal on insert)
  Cloning method: Ligation Independent Cloning
  Sequencing primers: 5′ tattccggattattcataccg; 3′ ctctacaaatgtggtatggc
Resource information
  A portion of this plasmid was derived from a plasmid made by: Mammalian Gene Collection (BC010044)
Terms and licenses: Academic/Nonprofit Terms; Industry Terms: Not Available to Industry
Depositor comments: 5' Cloning Site: BseRI (destroyed), 3' Cloning Site: BseRI (destroyed).
How to cite: pFBOH-MHL_CDC20:161-477 was a gift from Cheryl Arrowsmith (Addgene plasmid # 210943 ; http://n2t.net/addgene:210943 ; RRID:Addgene_210943)
