>Addgene plasmid #210943 | pFBOH-MHL_CDC20:161-477 | depositor partial sequence | sequence record 411366 | Insert sequence
AGCCGGAAGACCTGCCGTTACATTCCTTCCCTGCCAGACCGTATCCTGGATGCGCCTGAAATCCGAAATG
ACTATTACCTGAACCTTGTGGATTGGAGTTCTGGGAATGTACTGGCCGTGGCACTGGACAACAGTGTGTA
CCTGTGGAGTGCAAGCTCTGGTGACATCCTGCAGCTTTTGCAAATGGAGCAGCCTGGGGAATATATATCC
TCTGTGGCCTGGATCAAAGAGGGCAACTACTTGGCTGTGGGCACCAGCAGTGCTGAGGTGCAGCTATGGG
ATGTGCAGCAGCAGAAACGGCTTCGAAATATGACCAGTCACTCTGCCCGAGTGGGCTCCCTAAGCTGGAA
CAGCTATATCCTGTCCAGTGGTTCACGTTCTGGCCACATCCACCACCATGATGTTCGGGTAGCAGAACAC
CATGTGGCCACACTGAGTGGCCACAGCCAGGAAGTGTGTGGGCTGCGCTGGGCCCCAGATGGACGACATT
TGGCCAGTGGTGGTAATGATAACTTGGTCAATGTGTGGCCTAGTGCTCCTGGAGAGGGTGGCTGGGTTCC
TCTGCAGACATTCACCCAGCATCAAGGGGCTGTCAAGGCCGTAGCATGGTGTCCCTGGCAGTCCAATGTC
CTGGCAACAGGAGGGGGCACCAGTGATCGACACATTCGCATCTGGAATGTGTGCTCTGGGGCCTGTCTGA
GTGCCGTGGATGCCCATTCCCAGGTGTGCTCCATCCTCTGGTCTCCCCATTACAAGGAGCTCATCTCAGG
CCATGGCTTTGCACAGAACCAGCTAGTTATTTGGAAGTACCCAACCATGGCCAAGGTGGCTGAACTCAAA
GGTCACACATCCCGGGTCCTGAGTCTGACCATGAGCCCAGATGGGGCCACAGTGGCATCCGCAGCAGCAG
ATGAGACCCTGAGGCTATGGCGCTGTTTTGAGTTGGACCCT
